>Addgene plasmid #57594 | tdEos-CD81-10 | depositor partial sequence | sequence record 88743 | insert sequence
CGCTAGCGCTACCGGTCGCCACCATGAGTGCGATTAAGCCAGACATGAAGATCAACCTCCGTATGGAAGG
CAACGTAAACGGGCACCACTTTGTGATCGACGGAGATGGTACAGGCAAGCCTTTTGAGGGAAAACAGAGT
ATGGATCTTGAAGTCAAAGAGGGCGGACCTCTGCCTTTTGCCTTTGATATCCTGACCACTGCATTCCATT
ACGGCAACAGGGTATTCGCCGAATATCCAGACCACATACAAGACTATTTTAAGCAGTCGTTTCCTAAGGG
GTATTCGTGGGAACGAAGCTTGACTTTCGAAGACGGGGGCATTTGCATTGCCAGAAACGACATAACAATG
GAAGGGGACACTTTCTATAATAAAGTTCGATTTCACGGTGTAAACTTTCCCGCCAATGGTCCAGTTATGC
AGAAGAAGACGCTGAAATGGGAGCCCTCCACTGAGAAAATGTATGTGCGTGATGGAGTGCTGACTGGTGA
TATTCGCATGGCTTTGTTGCTTGAAGGAAATGCCCATTACCGATGTGACTTCAGAACTACTTACAAAGCT
AAGGAGAAGGGTGTCAAGTTACCAGGCTACCACTTTGTGGACCACTGCATTGAGATTTTAAGCCATGACA
AAGATTACAACAAGGTTAAGCTGTATGAGCATGCTGTTGCTCATTCTGGATTGCCTGACAATGCCAGACG
ATCCGGTAGCGGTCACGGTACTGGTTCTACTGGTTCTGGTTCTTCTGAGAGTGCGATTAAGCCAGACATG
AAGATCAACCTCCGTATGGAAGGCAACGTAAACGGGCACCACTTTGTGATCGACGGAGATGGTACAGGCA
AGCCTTTTGAGGGAAAACAGAGTATGGATCTTGAAGTCAAAGAGGGCGGACCTCTGCCTTTTGCCTTTGA
TATCCTGACCACTGCATTCCATTACGGCAACAGGGTATTCGCCGAATATCCAGACCACATACAAGACTAT
TTTAAGCAGTCGTTTCCTAAGGGGTATTCGTGGGAACGAAGCTTGACTTTCGAAGACGGGGGCATTTGCA
TTGCCAGAAACGACATAACAATGGAAGGGGACACTTTCTATAATAAAGTTCGATTTCACGGTGTAAACTT
TCCCGCCAATGGTCCAGTTATGCAGAAGAAGACGCTGAAATGGGAGCCCTCCACTGAGAAAATGTATGTG
CGTGATGGAGTGCTGACTGGTGATATTCGCATGGCTTTGTTGCTTGAAGGAAATGCCCATTACCGATGTG
ACTTCAGAACTACTTACAAAGCTAAGGAGAAGGGTGTCAAGTTACCAGGCTACCACTTTGTGGACCACTG
CATTGAGATTTTAAGCCATGACAAAGATTACAACAAGGTTAAGCTGTATGAGCATGCTGTTGCTCATTCT
GGATTGCCTGACAATGCCAGACGATCCGGACTCAGATCTCGAGCTCAAGCTTCCGGAGTGGAGGGCTGCA
CCAAGTGCATCAAGTACCTGCTCTTCGTCTTCAATTTCGTCTTCTGGCTGGCTGGAGGCGTGATCCTGGG
TGTGGCCCTGTGGCTCCGCCATGACCCGCAGACCACCAACCTCCTGTATCTGGAGCTGGGAGACAAGCCC
GCGCCCAACACCTTCTATGTAGGCATCTACATCCTCATCGCTGTGGGCGCTGTCATGATGTTCGTTGGCT
TCCTGGGCTGCTACGGGGCCATCCAGGAATCCCAGTGCCTGCTGGGGACGTTCTTCACCTGCCTGGTCAT
CCTGTTTGCCTGTGAGGTGGCCGCCGGCATCTGGGGCTTTGTCAACAAGGACCAGATCGCCAAGGATGTG
AAGCAGTTCTATGACCAGGCCCTACAGCAGGCCGTGGTGGATGATGACGCCAACAACGCCAAGGCTGTGG
TGAAGACCTTCCACGAGACGCTTGACTGCTGTGGCTCCAGCACACTGACTGCTTTGACCACCTCAGTGCT
CAAGAACAATTTGTGTCCCTCGGGCAGCAACATCATCAGCAACCTCTTCAAGGAGGACTGCCACCAGAAG
ATCGATGACCTCTTCTCCGGGAAGCTGTACCTCATCGGCATTGCTGCCATCGTGGTCGCTGTGATCATGA
TCTTCGAGATGATCCTGAGCATGGTGCTGTGCTGTGGCATCCGGAACAGCTCCGTGTACTGAGGCGGATC
CAAGGGCGAATTCTGCAGTCGACGGTACCGCGGGCCCGGGATCCACCGGATCTAGATAACTGATCATAAT
CAGCCAT
