>Addgene plasmid #57594 | tdEos-CD81-10 | addgene partial sequence | sequence record 122844 | CMV-F 5'-CGCAAATGGGCGGTAGGCGTG-3'
GAGCTGGTTTAGTGAACCGTCAGATCCGCTAGCGCTACCGGTCGCCACCATGAGTGCGATTAAGCCAGAC
ATGAAGATCAACCTCCGTATGGAAGGCAACGTAAACGGGCACCACTTTGTGATCGACGGAGATGGTACAG
GCAAGCCTTTTGAGGGAAAACAGAGTATGGATCTTGAAGTCAAAGAGGGCGGACCTCTGCCTTTTGCCTT
TGATATCCTGACCACTGCATTCCATTACGGCAACAGGGTATTCGCCGAATATCCAGACCACATACAAGAC
TATTTTAAGCAGTCGTTTCCTAAGGGGTATTCGTGGGAACGAAGCTTGACTTTCGAAGACGGGGGCATTT
GCATTGCCAGAAACGACATAACAATGGAAGGGGACACTTTCTATAATAAAGTTCGATTTCACGGTGTAAA
CTTTCCCGCCAATGGTCCAGTTATGCAGAAGAAGACGCTGAAATGGGAGCCCTCCACTGAGAAAATGTAT
GTGCGTGATGGAGTGCTGACTGGTGATATTCGCATGGCTTTGTTGCTTGAAGGAAATGCCCATTACCGAT
GTGACTTCAGAACTACTTACAAAGCTAAGGAGAAGGGTGTCAAGTTACCAGGCTACCACTTTGTGGACCA
CTGCATTGAGATTTTAAGCCATGACAAAGATTACAACAAGGTTAAGCTGTATGAGCATGCTGTTGCTCAT
TCTGGATTGCCTGACAATGCCAGACGATCCGGTAGCGGTCACGGTACTGGTTCTACTGGTTCTGGTTCTT
CTGAGAGTGCGATTAAGCCAGACATGAAGATCAACCTCCGTATGGAAGGCAACGTAAACGGGCACCACTT
TGTGATCGACGGAGATGGTACAGGCAAGCCTTTTGAGGGAAAACAGAGTATGGATCTTGA
