>Addgene plasmid #57594 | tdEos-CD81-10 | addgene partial sequence | sequence record 122845 | SV40pA-R 5'-GAAATTTGTGATGCTATTGC-3'
CATAACAAGTTAACAACAACAAATTGCATTCATTTTATGTTTCAGGTTCAGGGGGAGGTGTGGGAGGTTT
TTTAAAGCAAGTAAAACCTCTACAAATGTGGTATGGCTGATTATGATCAGTTATCTAGATCCGGTGGATC
CCGGGCCCGCGGTACCGTCGACTGCAGAATTCGCCCTTGGATCCGCCTCAGTACACGGAGCTGTTCCGGA
TGCCACAGCACAGCACCATGCTCAGGATCATCTCGAAGATCATGATCACAGCGACCACGATGGCAGCAAT
GCCGATGAGGTACAGCTTCCCGGAGAAGAGGTCATCGATCTTCTGGTGGCAGTCCTCCTTGAAGAGGTTG
CTGATGATGTTGCTGCCCGAGGGACACAAATTGTTCTTGAGCACTGAGGTGGTCAAAGCAGTCAGTGTGC
TGGAGCCACAGCAGTCAAGCGTCTCGTGGAAGGTCTTCACCACAGCCTTGGCGTTGTTGGCGTCATCATC
CACCACGGCCTGCTGTAGGGCCTGGTCATAGAACTGCTTCACATCCTTGGCGATCTGGTCCTTGTTGACA
AAGCCCCAGATGCCGGCGGCCACCTCACAGGCAAACAGGATGACCAGGCAGGTGAAGAACGTCCCCAGCA
GGCACTGGGATTCCTGGATGGCCCCGTAGCAGCCCAGGAAGCCAACGAACATCATGACAGCGCCCACAGC
GATGAGGATGTAGATGCCTACATAGAAGGTGTTGGGCGCGGGCTTGTCTCCCAGCTCCAGATACAGGAGG
TTGGTGGTCTGCGGGTCATGGCGGAGCCACAGGGCCACACCCAGGATCACGCCTCCAGCCAGCCAGAAGA
CGAAATTGAAGACGAAGAGCAGGTACTTGATGCACTTGGTGCAGCCCTCCACTCCGGAAG
