[The description below was written by a language model from this plasmid's Addgene catalogue record.]
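Description:
tdEos-CD81-10 is a mammalian expression plasmid that produces human CD81 (also known as TAPA1 or TSPAN28) fused to the photoconvertible fluorescent protein tdEos. It is built on a tdEos vector backbone recorded as about 4.75 kb without the insert. The plasmid is maintained at high copy number in E. coli under kanamycin selection, and it carries a neomycin resistance marker so that transfected mammalian cells can be selected with G418. No feature table accompanies the record, so the origin of replication, the exact order of the fusion partners and the nature of any linker are not stated. The "10" in the name may refer to a linker length, but the record does not confirm this. The cloning method is listed as unknown.

Expression of the fusion is driven by the CMV promoter, a strong constitutive promoter in most mammalian cell lines. The listed 3′ sequencing primer suggests that an SV40 polyadenylation signal lies downstream of the coding region. CD81 is a tetraspanin, a four-pass membrane protein, and here it serves as a targeting partner that directs the fluorescent tag to membranes and tetraspanin-containing structures. tdEos is a tandem-dimer form of Eos, which behaves as a pseudo-monomeric tag. Its two recorded spectral states, a green form (excitation 505 nm, emission 516 nm) and a red form (excitation 569 nm, emission 581 nm), reflect its green-to-red photoconversion. The construct is therefore suited to use as a localization marker for imaging CD81 and membrane distribution in live or fixed cells. Photoconvertible tags of this kind are also commonly used for tracking selected protein populations and for single-molecule localization microscopy.
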