Addgene plasmid #57594: tdEos-CD81-10
Purpose: Localization: Tetraspanin/Membrane, Excitation: 505 / 569, Emission: 516 / 581
Depositing lab: Michael Davidson.
Backbone
  Vector backbone: tdEos
  Backbone size w/o insert (bp): 4750
  Vector type: Mammalian Expression
  Selectable markers: Neomycin (select with G418)
Growth in bacteria
  Bacterial resistance: Kanamycin, 50 μg/mL
  Growth temperature: 37°C
  Growth strain: DH5alpha
  Copy number: High Copy
Gene/Insert
  Gene/Insert name: CD81 (alt name: NM_004356)
  Species: H. sapiens (human)
  Entrez Gene: CD81 (a.k.a. CVID6, S5.7, TAPA1, TSPAN28)
  Promoter: CMV
  Tag / fusion protein: tdEos
  Cloning method: Unknown
  Sequencing primers: 5′ CMV-F; 3′ SV40pA-R
Terms and licenses: Academic/Nonprofit Terms; Industry Terms
Depositor comments: . Excitation = 505 / 569; Emission = 516 / 581
How to cite: tdEos-CD81-10 was a gift from Michael Davidson (Addgene plasmid # 57594 ; http://n2t.net/addgene:57594 ; RRID:Addgene_57594)
